Addgene plasmid #68348: px330_PTEN exon 5 gRNA
Purpose: px330 with gRNA towards PTEN exon 5. Cas9 is expressed from a CAG promoter.
Depositing lab: Jannik Elverløv-Jakobsen. Depositing organization: Aarhus University.
Backbone
  Vector backbone: amp
  Backbone size w/o insert (bp): 2500
  Total vector size (bp): 8500
  Vector type: Mammalian Expression
Growth in bacteria
  Bacterial resistance: Ampicillin, 100 μg/mL
  Growth temperature: 37°C
  Growth strain: DH5alpha
  Copy number: High Copy
Gene/Insert
  Gene/Insert name: PTEN exon 5 gRNA
  gRNA/shRNA sequence: PTEN exon 5
  Species: Synthetic
  Promoter: U6
  Cloning method: Restriction Enzyme; 5′ cloning site BbsI (destroyed during cloning); 3′ cloning site BbsI (destroyed during cloning)
  Sequencing primers: 5′ ttcgccacctctgacttgag; 3′ gggcgtacttggcatatgat
Terms and licenses: Academic/Nonprofit Terms; Industry Terms: Not Available to Industry
How to cite: px330_PTEN exon 5 gRNA was a gift from Jannik Elverløv-Jakobsen (Addgene plasmid # 68348 ; http://n2t.net/addgene:68348 ; RRID:Addgene_68348)
