[The description below was written by a language model from this plasmid's Addgene catalogue record and pLannotate feature annotations shown in this document.]
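Description:
px330_PTEN exon 5 gRNA is an all-in-one mammalian CRISPR/Cas9 expression plasmid of about 8.5 kb, built on the px330 design. It carries two expression units so that a single transfected plasmid supplies both the guide RNA and the nuclease. In bacteria it replicates from a high-copy ColE1/pUC-type origin and is selected with ampicillin through the β-lactamase (AmpR) gene and its own promoter. An M13/f1-type phage origin is also annotated, along with short fragments of bom and rop that appear to be backbone remnants. No mammalian selection marker or fluorescent reporter appears in the feature table.

The first unit uses the human U6 RNA polymerase III promoter to transcribe a guide directed against exon 5 of PTEN, fused to the Streptococcus pyogenes gRNA scaffold. The guide was inserted between two BbsI sites, both of which were destroyed during cloning. The record lists the insert as synthetic and does not state which species' PTEN gene is targeted. A second, partial scaffold fragment is annotated just downstream.

The second unit drives S. pyogenes Cas9 from a CAG-type promoter, made up of a CMV enhancer, the chicken β-actin promoter and a hybrid intron. The Cas9 coding sequence is annotated as contiguous N- and C-terminal portions, which together form one continuous reading frame. It ends in a nucleoplasmin bipartite nuclear localisation signal and is followed by a bGH polyadenylation signal. Only one AAV2 ITR is annotated, downstream of the cassette, so the table does not indicate a packageable AAV genome.

The plasmid's evident use is to direct Cas9 cleavage to PTEN exon 5 in mammalian cells in order to disrupt or edit the gene, although the record names no specific application.
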