Features (pLannotate 1.2.2; 18 found; start..end, strand, type, name):
      1..241     +  promoter       U6 promoter: RNA polymerase III promoter for human U6 snRNA
    270..345     +  misc_RNA       gRNA scaffold: guide RNA scaffold for the Streptococcus pyogenes CRISPR/Cas9 system
    352..395     +  misc_RNA       gRNA scaffold (fragment): guide RNA scaffold for the Streptococcus pyogenes CRISPR/Cas9 system
    442..727     +  enhancer       CMV enhancer: human cytomegalovirus immediate early enhancer; contains an 18-bp deletion relative to the standard CMV enhancer
    729..1006    +  promoter       chicken β-actin promoter: No description available
   1007..1235    +  intron         hybrid intron: hybrid between chicken β-actin (CBA) and minute virus of mice (MMV) introns (Gray et al., 2011)
   1373..2974    +  CDS            Cas9(N): N-terminal portion of Streptococcus pyogenes Cas9 (Zetsche et al., 2015)
   2975..5473    +  CDS            Cas9(C): C-terminal portion of Streptococcus pyogenes Cas9 (Zetsche et al., 2015)
   5474..5521    +  CDS            nucleoplasmin NLS: bipartite nuclear localization signal from nucleoplasmin
   5555..5666    +  polyA_signal   bGH poly(A) signal: bovine growth hormone polyadenylation signal
   5771..5911    +  repeat_region  AAV2 ITR: inverted terminal repeat of adeno-associated virus serotype 2 inverted
   5916..5967    -  misc_feature   bom (fragment): basis of mobility region from pBR322
   5986..6366    +  rep_origin     M13 ori (sequence partly withheld): M13 bacteriophage origin of replication; arrow indicates direction of (+) strand synthesis
   6442..6491    -  misc_feature   bom (fragment): basis of mobility region from pBR322
   6593..6628    -  CDS            rop (fragment): Rop protein, which maintains plasmids at low copy number; rop
   6723..6827    +  promoter       AmpR promoter: bla
   6828..7688    +  CDS            AmpR: β-lactamase; bla; confers resistance to ampicillin, carbenicillin, and related antibiotics
   7859..8447    +  rep_origin     ori: high-copy-number ColE1/pMB1/pBR322/pUC origin of replication
>Addgene plasmid #68348 | px330_PTEN exon 5 gRNA | depositor full sequence | sequence record 119620 | px330_PTEN exon 5 gRNA sequence 8508 bps
GAGGGCCTATTTCCCATGATTCCTTCATATTTGCATATACGATACAAGGCTGTTAGAGAGATAATTGGAA
TTAATTTGACTGTAAACACAAAGATATTAGTACAAAATACGTGACGTAGAAAGTAATAATTTCTTGGGTA
GTTTGCAGTTTTAAAATTATGTTTTAAAATGGACTATCATATGCTTACCGTAACTTGAAAGTATTTCGAT
TTCTTGGCTTTATATATCTTGTGGAAAGGACGAAACACCGCAGCAATTCACTGTAAAGCGTTTTAGAGCT
AGAAATAGCAAGTTAAAATAAGGCTAGTCCGTTATCAACTTGAAAAAGTGGCACCGAGTCGGTGCTTTTT
TGTTTTAGAGCTAGAAATAGCAAGTTAAAATAAGGCTAGTCCGTTTTTAGCGCGTGCGCCAATTCTGCAG
ACAAATGGCTCTAGAGGTACCCGTTACATAACTTACGGTAAATGGCCCGCCTGGCTGACCGCCCAACGAC
CCCCGCCCATTGACGTCAATAGTAACGCCAATAGGGACTTTCCATTGACGTCAATGGGTGGAGTATTTAC
GGTAAACTGCCCACTTGGCAGTACATCAAGTGTATCATATGCCAAGTACGCCCCCTATTGACGTCAATGA
CGGTAAATGGCCCGCCTGGCATTGTGCCCAGTACATGACCTTATGGGACTTTCCTACTTGGCAGTACATC
TACGTATTAGTCATCGCTATTACCATGGTCGAGGTGAGCCCCACGTTCTGCTTCACTCTCCCCATCTCCC
CCCCCTCCCCACCCCCAATTTTGTATTTATTTATTTTTTAATTATTTTGTGCAGCGATGGGGGCGGGGGG
GGGGGGGGGGCGCGCGCCAGGCGGGGCGGGGCGGGGCGAGGGGCGGGGCGGGGCGAGGCGGAGAGGTGCG
GCGGCAGCCAATCAGAGCGGCGCGCTCCGAAAGTTTCCTTTTATGGCGAGGCGGCGGCGGCGGCGGCCCT
ATAAAAAGCGAAGCGCGCGGCGGGCGGGAGTCGCTGCGACGCTGCCTTCGCCCCGTGCCCCGCTCCGCCG
CCGCCTCGCGCCGCCCGCCCCGGCTCTGACTGACCGCGTTACTCCCACAGGTGAGCGGGCGGGACGGCCC
TTCTCCTCCGGGCTGTAATTAGCTGAGCAAGAGGTAAGGGTTTAAGGGATGGTTGGTTGGTGGGGTATTA
ATGTTTAATTACCTGGAGCACCTGCCTGAAATCACTTTTTTTCAGGTTGGACCGGTGCCACCATGGACTA
TAAGGACCACGACGGAGACTACAAGGATCATGATATTGATTACAAAGACGATGACGATAAGATGGCCCCA
AAGAAGAAGCGGAAGGTCGGTATCCACGGAGTCCCAGCAGCCGACAAGAAGTACAGCATCGGCCTGGACA
TCGGCACCAACTCTGTGGGCTGGGCCGTGATCACCGACGAGTACAAGGTGCCCAGCAAGAAATTCAAGGT
GCTGGGCAACACCGACCGGCACAGCATCAAGAAGAACCTGATCGGAGCCCTGCTGTTCGACAGCGGCGAA
ACAGCCGAGGCCACCCGGCTGAAGAGAACCGCCAGAAGAAGATACACCAGACGGAAGAACCGGATCTGCT
ATCTGCAAGAGATCTTCAGCAACGAGATGGCCAAGGTGGACGACAGCTTCTTCCACAGACTGGAAGAGTC
CTTCCTGGTGGAAGAGGATAAGAAGCACGAGCGGCACCCCATCTTCGGCAACATCGTGGACGAGGTGGCC
TACCACGAGAAGTACCCCACCATCTACCACCTGAGAAAGAAACTGGTGGACAGCACCGACAAGGCCGACC
TGCGGCTGATCTATCTGGCCCTGGCCCACATGATCAAGTTCCGGGGCCACTTCCTGATCGAGGGCGACCT
GAACCCCGACAACAGCGACGTGGACAAGCTGTTCATCCAGCTGGTGCAGACCTACAACCAGCTGTTCGAG
GAAAACCCCATCAACGCCAGCGGCGTGGACGCCAAGGCCATCCTGTCTGCCAGACTGAGCAAGAGCAGAC
GGCTGGAAAATCTGATCGCCCAGCTGCCCGGCGAGAAGAAGAATGGCCTGTTCGGAAACCTGATTGCCCT
GAGCCTGGGCCTGACCCCCAACTTCAAGAGCAACTTCGACCTGGCCGAGGATGCCAAACTGCAGCTGAGC
AAGGACACCTACGACGACGACCTGGACAACCTGCTGGCCCAGATCGGCGACCAGTACGCCGACCTGTTTC
TGGCCGCCAAGAACCTGTCCGACGCCATCCTGCTGAGCGACATCCTGAGAGTGAACACCGAGATCACCAA
GGCCCCCCTGAGCGCCTCTATGATCAAGAGATACGACGAGCACCACCAGGACCTGACCCTGCTGAAAGCT
CTCGTGCGGCAGCAGCTGCCTGAGAAGTACAAAGAGATTTTCTTCGACCAGAGCAAGAACGGCTACGCCG
GCTACATTGACGGCGGAGCCAGCCAGGAAGAGTTCTACAAGTTCATCAAGCCCATCCTGGAAAAGATGGA
CGGCACCGAGGAACTGCTCGTGAAGCTGAACAGAGAGGACCTGCTGCGGAAGCAGCGGACCTTCGACAAC
GGCAGCATCCCCCACCAGATCCACCTGGGAGAGCTGCACGCCATTCTGCGGCGGCAGGAAGATTTTTACC
CATTCCTGAAGGACAACCGGGAAAAGATCGAGAAGATCCTGACCTTCCGCATCCCCTACTACGTGGGCCC
TCTGGCCAGGGGAAACAGCAGATTCGCCTGGATGACCAGAAAGAGCGAGGAAACCATCACCCCCTGGAAC
TTCGAGGAAGTGGTGGACAAGGGCGCTTCCGCCCAGAGCTTCATCGAGCGGATGACCAACTTCGATAAGA
ACCTGCCCAACGAGAAGGTGCTGCCCAAGCACAGCCTGCTGTACGAGTACTTCACCGTGTATAACGAGCT
GACCAAAGTGAAATACGTGACCGAGGGAATGAGAAAGCCCGCCTTCCTGAGCGGCGAGCAGAAAAAGGCC
ATCGTGGACCTGCTGTTCAAGACCAACCGGAAAGTGACCGTGAAGCAGCTGAAAGAGGACTACTTCAAGA
AAATCGAGTGCTTCGACTCCGTGGAAATCTCCGGCGTGGAAGATCGGTTCAACGCCTCCCTGGGCACATA
CCACGATCTGCTGAAAATTATCAAGGACAAGGACTTCCTGGACAATGAGGAAAACGAGGACATTCTGGAA
GATATCGTGCTGACCCTGACACTGTTTGAGGACAGAGAGATGATCGAGGAACGGCTGAAAACCTATGCCC
ACCTGTTCGACGACAAAGTGATGAAGCAGCTGAAGCGGCGGAGATACACCGGCTGGGGCAGGCTGAGCCG
GAAGCTGATCAACGGCATCCGGGACAAGCAGTCCGGCAAGACAATCCTGGATTTCCTGAAGTCCGACGGC
TTCGCCAACAGAAACTTCATGCAGCTGATCCACGACGACAGCCTGACCTTTAAAGAGGACATCCAGAAAG
CCCAGGTGTCCGGCCAGGGCGATAGCCTGCACGAGCACATTGCCAATCTGGCCGGCAGCCCCGCCATTAA
GAAGGGCATCCTGCAGACAGTGAAGGTGGTGGACGAGCTCGTGAAAGTGATGGGCCGGCACAAGCCCGAG
AACATCGTGATCGAAATGGCCAGAGAGAACCAGACCACCCAGAAGGGACAGAAGAACAGCCGCGAGAGAA
TGAAGCGGATCGAAGAGGGCATCAAAGAGCTGGGCAGCCAGATCCTGAAAGAACACCCCGTGGAAAACAC
CCAGCTGCAGAACGAGAAGCTGTACCTGTACTACCTGCAGAATGGGCGGGATATGTACGTGGACCAGGAA
CTGGACATCAACCGGCTGTCCGACTACGATGTGGACCATATCGTGCCTCAGAGCTTTCTGAAGGACGACT
CCATCGACAACAAGGTGCTGACCAGAAGCGACAAGAACCGGGGCAAGAGCGACAACGTGCCCTCCGAAGA
GGTCGTGAAGAAGATGAAGAACTACTGGCGGCAGCTGCTGAACGCCAAGCTGATTACCCAGAGAAAGTTC
GACAATCTGACCAAGGCCGAGAGAGGCGGCCTGAGCGAACTGGATAAGGCCGGCTTCATCAAGAGACAGC
TGGTGGAAACCCGGCAGATCACAAAGCACGTGGCACAGATCCTGGACTCCCGGATGAACACTAAGTACGA
CGAGAATGACAAGCTGATCCGGGAAGTGAAAGTGATCACCCTGAAGTCCAAGCTGGTGTCCGATTTCCGG
AAGGATTTCCAGTTTTACAAAGTGCGCGAGATCAACAACTACCACCACGCCCACGACGCCTACCTGAACG
CCGTCGTGGGAACCGCCCTGATCAAAAAGTACCCTAAGCTGGAAAGCGAGTTCGTGTACGGCGACTACAA
GGTGTACGACGTGCGGAAGATGATCGCCAAGAGCGAGCAGGAAATCGGCAAGGCTACCGCCAAGTACTTC
TTCTACAGCAACATCATGAACTTTTTCAAGACCGAGATTACCCTGGCCAACGGCGAGATCCGGAAGCGGC
CTCTGATCGAGACAAACGGCGAAACCGGGGAGATCGTGTGGGATAAGGGCCGGGATTTTGCCACCGTGCG
GAAAGTGCTGAGCATGCCCCAAGTGAATATCGTGAAAAAGACCGAGGTGCAGACAGGCGGCTTCAGCAAA
GAGTCTATCCTGCCCAAGAGGAACAGCGATAAGCTGATCGCCAGAAAGAAGGACTGGGACCCTAAGAAGT
ACGGCGGCTTCGACAGCCCCACCGTGGCCTATTCTGTGCTGGTGGTGGCCAAAGTGGAAAAGGGCAAGTC
CAAGAAACTGAAGAGTGTGAAAGAGCTGCTGGGGATCACCATCATGGAAAGAAGCAGCTTCGAGAAGAAT
CCCATCGACTTTCTGGAAGCCAAGGGCTACAAAGAAGTGAAAAAGGACCTGATCATCAAGCTGCCTAAGT
ACTCCCTGTTCGAGCTGGAAAACGGCCGGAAGAGAATGCTGGCCTCTGCCGGCGAACTGCAGAAGGGAAA
CGAACTGGCCCTGCCCTCCAAATATGTGAACTTCCTGTACCTGGCCAGCCACTATGAGAAGCTGAAGGGC
TCCCCCGAGGATAATGAGCAGAAACAGCTGTTTGTGGAACAGCACAAGCACTACCTGGACGAGATCATCG
AGCAGATCAGCGAGTTCTCCAAGAGAGTGATCCTGGCCGACGCTAATCTGGACAAAGTGCTGTCCGCCTA
CAACAAGCACCGGGATAAGCCCATCAGAGAGCAGGCCGAGAATATCATCCACCTGTTTACCCTGACCAAT
CTGGGAGCCCCTGCCGCCTTCAAGTACTTTGACACCACCATCGACCGGAAGAGGTACACCAGCACCAAAG
AGGTGCTGGACGCCACCCTGATCCACCAGAGCATCACCGGCCTGTACGAGACACGGATCGACCTGTCTCA
GCTGGGAGGCGACAAAAGGCCGGCGGCCACGAAAAAGGCCGGCCAGGCAAAAAAGAAAAAGTAAGAATTC
CTAGAGCTCGCTGATCAGCCTCGACTGTGCCTTCTAGTTGCCAGCCATCTGTTGTTTGCCCCTCCCCCGT
GCCTTCCTTGACCCTGGAAGGTGCCACTCCCACTGTCCTTTCCTAATAAAATGAGGAAATTGCATCGCAT
TGTCTGAGTAGGTGTCATTCTATTCTGGGGGGTGGGGTGGGGCAGGACAGCAAGGGGGAGGATTGGGAAG
AGAATAGCAGGCATGCTGGGGAGCGGCCGCAGGAACCCCTAGTGATGGAGTTGGCCACTCCCTCTCTGCG
CGCTCGCTCGCTCACTGAGGCCGGGCGACCAAAGGTCGCCCGACGCCCGGGCTTTGCCCGGGCGGCCTCA
GTGAGCGAGCGAGCGCGCAGCTGCCTGCAGGGGCGCCTGATGCGGTATTTTCTCCTTACGCATCTGTGCG
GTATTTCACACCGCATA
[142 nt withheld, positions 5968-6109]
C
[141 nt withheld, positions 6111-6251]
CCTTTGACGTTGGAGTCCACGTTCTTT
[37 nt withheld, positions 6279-6315]
ACCCTATCTCGGGCTATTCTTTTGATTTATAAGGGATTTTGCCGATTTCGGCCTATTGGTTAAAAAATGA
GCTGATTTAACAAAAATTTAACGCGAATTTTAACAAAATATTAACGTTTACAATTTTATGGTGCACTCTC
AGTACAATCTGCTCTGATGCCGCATAGTTAAGCCAGCCCCGACACCCGCCAACACCCGCTGACGCGCCCT
GACGGGCTTGTCTGCTCCCGGCATCCGCTTACAGACAAGCTGTGACCGTCTCCGGGAGCTGCATGTGTCA
GAGGTTTTCACCGTCATCACCGAAACGCGCGAGACGAAAGGGCCTCGTGATACGCCTATTTTTATAGGTT
AATGTCATGATAATAATGGTTTCTTAGACGTCAGGTGGCACTTTTCGGGGAAATGTGCGCGGAACCCCTA
TTTGTTTATTTTTCTAAATACATTCAAATATGTATCCGCTCATGAGACAATAACCCTGATAAATGCTTCA
ATAATATTGAAAAAGGAAGAGTATGAGTATTCAACATTTCCGTGTCGCCCTTATTCCCTTTTTTGCGGCA
TTTTGCCTTCCTGTTTTTGCTCACCCAGAAACGCTGGTGAAAGTAAAAGATGCTGAAGATCAGTTGGGTG
CACGAGTGGGTTACATCGAACTGGATCTCAACAGCGGTAAGATCCTTGAGAGTTTTCGCCCCGAAGAACG
TTTTCCAATGATGAGCACTTTTAAAGTTCTGCTATGTGGCGCGGTATTATCCCGTATTGACGCCGGGCAA
GAGCAACTCGGTCGCCGCATACACTATTCTCAGAATGACTTGGTTGAGTACTCACCAGTCACAGAAAAGC
ATCTTACGGATGGCATGACAGTAAGAGAATTATGCAGTGCTGCCATAACCATGAGTGATAACACTGCGGC
CAACTTACTTCTGACAACGATCGGAGGACCGAAGGAGCTAACCGCTTTTTTGCACAACATGGGGGATCAT
GTAACTCGCCTTGATCGTTGGGAACCGGAGCTGAATGAAGCCATACCAAACGACGAGCGTGACACCACGA
TGCCTGTAGCAATGGCAACAACGTTGCGCAAACTATTAACTGGCGAACTACTTACTCTAGCTTCCCGGCA
ACAATTAATAGACTGGATGGAGGCGGATAAAGTTGCAGGACCACTTCTGCGCTCGGCCCTTCCGGCTGGC
TGGTTTATTGCTGATAAATCTGGAGCCGGTGAGCGTGGAAGCCGCGGTATCATTGCAGCACTGGGGCCAG
ATGGTAAGCCCTCCCGTATCGTAGTTATCTACACGACGGGGAGTCAGGCAACTATGGATGAACGAAATAG
ACAGATCGCTGAGATAGGTGCCTCACTGATTAAGCATTGGTAACTGTCAGACCAAGTTTACTCATATATA
CTTTAGATTGATTTAAAACTTCATTTTTAATTTAAAAGGATCTAGGTGAAGATCCTTTTTGATAATCTCA
TGACCAAAATCCCTTAACGTGAGTTTTCGTTCCACTGAGCGTCAGACCCCGTAGAAAAGATCAAAGGATC
TTCTTGAGATCCTTTTTTTCTGCGCGTAATCTGCTGCTTGCAAACAAAAAAACCACCGCTACCAGCGGTG
GTTTGTTTGCCGGATCAAGAGCTACCAACTCTTTTTCCGAAGGTAACTGGCTTCAGCAGAGCGCAGATAC
CAAATACTGTCCTTCTAGTGTAGCCGTAGTTAGGCCACCACTTCAAGAACTCTGTAGCACCGCCTACATA
CCTCGCTCTGCTAATCCTGTTACCAGTGGCTGCTGCCAGTGGCGATAAGTCGTGTCTTACCGGGTTGGAC
TCAAGACGATAGTTACCGGATAAGGCGCAGCGGTCGGGCTGAACGGGGGGTTCGTGCACACAGCCCAGCT
TGGAGCGAACGACCTACACCGAACTGAGATACCTACAGCGTGAGCTATGAGAAAGCGCCACGCTTCCCGA
AGGGAGAAAGGCGGACAGGTATCCGGTAAGCGGCAGGGTCGGAACAGGAGAGCGCACGAGGGAGCTTCCA
GGGGGAAACGCCTGGTATCTTTATAGTCCTGTCGGGTTTCGCCACCTCTGACTTGAGCGTCGATTTTTGT
GATGCTCGTCAGGGGGGCGGAGCCTATGGAAAAACGCCAGCAACGCGGCCTTTTTACGGTTCCTGGCCTT
TTGCTGGCCTTTTGCTCACATGT
