>Addgene plasmid #68348 | px330_PTEN exon 5 gRNA | addgene partial sequence | sequence record 122777 | U6sponge-F 5'-GGACTATCATATGCTTACCGTAACTTGA-3'
AGGACGAAACACCGCAGCAATTCACTGTAAAGCGTTTTAGAGCTAGAAATAGCAAGTTAAAATAAGGCTA
GTCCGTTATCAACTTGAAAAAGTGGCACCGAGTCGGTGCTTTTTTGTTTTAGAGCTAGAAATAGCAAGTT
AAAATAAGGCTAGTCCGTTTTTAGCGCGTGCGCCAATTCTGCAGACAAATGGCTCTAGAGGTACCCGTTA
CATAACTTACGGTAAATGGCCCGCCTGGCTGACCGCCCAACGACCCCCGCCCATTGACGTCAATAGTAAC
GCCAATAGGGACTTTCCATTGACGTCAATGGGTGGAGTATTTACGGTAAACTGCCCACTTGGCAGTACAT
CAAGTGTATCATATGCCAAGTACGCCCCCTATTGACGTCAATGACGGTAAATGGCCCGCCTGGCATTGTG
CCCAGTACATGACCTTATGGGACTTTCCTACTTGGCAGTACATCTACGTATTAGTCATCGCTATTACCAT
GGTCGAGGTGAGCCCCACGTTCTGCTTCACTCTCCCCATCTCCCCCCCCTCCCCACCCCCAATTTTGTAT
TTA
