>Addgene plasmid #68348 | px330_PTEN exon 5 gRNA | addgene partial sequence | sequence record 124529 | hSpCas9-R1 5'-CGCTCGTGCTTCTTATCCTC-3'
GCTGTCGTCCACCTTGGCCATCTCGTTGCTGAAGATCTCTTGCAGATAGCAGATCCGGTTCTTCCGTCTG
GTGTATCTTCTTCTGGCGGTTCTCTTCAGCCGGGTGGCCTCGGCTGTTTCGCCGCTGTCGAACAGCAGGG
CTCCGATCAGGTTCTTCTTGATGCTGTGCCGGTCGGTGTTGCCCAGCACCTTGAATTTCTTGCTGGGCAC
CTTGTACTCGTCGGTGATCACGGCCCAGCCCACAGAGTTGGTGCCGATGTCCAGGCCGATGCTGTACTTC
TTGTCGGCTGCTGGGACTCCGTGGATACCGACCTTCCGCTTCTTCTTTGGGGCCATCTTATCGTCATCGT
CTTTGTAATCAATATCATGATCCTTGTAGTCTCCGTCGTGGTCCTTATAGTCCATGGTGGCACCGGTCCA
ACCTGAAAAAAAGTGATTTCAGGCAGGTGCTCCAGGTAATTAAACATTAATACCCCACCAACCAACCATC
CCTTAAACCCTTACCTCTTGCTCAGCTAATTACAGCCCGGAGGAGAAGGGCCGT
